Addgene plasmid #197475: 1GFP-His-GFP-TEV-cs-ATG3_T244A
Purpose: Bacterial Expression of human ATG3 T244A
Depositing lab: James Hurley. Depositing organization: University of California, Berkeley.
Backbone
  Vector backbone: 1GFP
  Vector type: Bacterial Expression
Growth in bacteria
  Bacterial resistance: Kanamycin, 50 μg/mL
  Growth temperature: 37°C
  Growth strain: DH5alpha
  Copy number: High Copy
Gene/Insert
  Gene/Insert name: ATG3
  Species: H. sapiens (human)
  Mutation: T244A
  Entrez Gene: ATG3 (a.k.a. APG3, APG3-LIKE, APG3L, PC3-96, hApg3)
  Tag / fusion protein: His-GFP (N terminal on insert)
  Cloning method: Ligation Independent Cloning
Terms and licenses: Academic/Nonprofit Terms; Industry Terms: Not Available to Industry
How to cite: 1GFP-His-GFP-TEV-cs-ATG3_T244A was a gift from James Hurley (Addgene plasmid # 197475 ; http://n2t.net/addgene:197475 ; RRID:Addgene_197475)
