[The description below was written by a language model from this plasmid's Addgene catalogue record and pLannotate feature annotations shown in this document.]
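Description:
1GFP-His-GFP-TEV-cs-ATG3_T244A is a bacterial expression plasmid of about 7.0 kb, built on the 1GFP backbone by ligation-independent cloning, for producing a point mutant of human ATG3 in E. coli. The annotated backbone has a pET-like layout. It carries a ColE1/pMB1-type origin with the bom and rop regions, an f1 phage origin, and a kanamycin resistance gene (aminoglycoside phosphotransferase) for selection. The catalogue lists it as high copy, although the rop gene is normally associated with reduced copy number. Short tetracycline-resistance fragments flanking the lacI region appear to be nonfunctional backbone remnants.

Expression is driven by a T7 promoter followed directly by a lac operator, with a plasmid-borne lacI gene under its own promoter. Transcription therefore depends on T7 RNA polymerase supplied by the host and is repressed until induced with IPTG or lactose. A T7 gene 10 ribosome binding site starts translation of a single fusion protein: an N-terminal 6xHis tag, a GFP (matched by the annotation software to a SiriusGFP-like EGFP derivative), a TEV protease recognition site, and the ATG3 coding sequence carrying the T244A substitution. A T7 terminator closes the cassette. The His and T7 gene 10-derived tag fragments annotated downstream of ATG3 are probably untranslated vector sequence, but the record does not confirm this.

ATG3 is the E2-like enzyme that conjugates ATG8-family proteins such as LC3 and GABARAP to phosphatidylethanolamine during autophagy. The His tag allows affinity purification, GFP gives a fluorescent handle, and TEV cleavage can release ATG3 from both tags. The record does not state why T244A was introduced.
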