Features (pLannotate 1.2.2; 22 found; start..end, strand, type, name):
     12..440     +  rep_origin     f1 ori (sequence partly withheld): f1 bacteriophage origin of replication; arrow indicates direction of (+) strand synthesis
    494..551     +  promoter       AmpR promoter (fragment): bla
    560..1375    -  CDS            KanR: aminoglycoside phosphotransferase; aph(3')-Ia; confers resistance to kanamycin in bacteria or G418 (Geneticin®) in eukaryotes
   1497..2085    +  rep_origin     ori: high-copy-number ColE1/pMB1/pBR322/pUC origin of replication
   2271..2410    -  misc_feature   bom: basis of mobility region from pBR322
   2512..2703    -  CDS            rop: Rop protein, which maintains plasmids at low copy number; rop
   2720..3100    +  CDS            YPB1_ECOLX: Protein predicted: Swiss-Prot protein existence level 4. From Escherichia coli.
   3172..3463    -  CDS            TcR (fragment): tetracycline efflux protein; tet; confers resistance to tetracycline
   3478..3499    -  protein_bind   CAP binding site: CAP binding activates transcription in the presence of cAMP. E. coli catabolite activator protein
   3512..4594    -  CDS            lacI: lac repressor; lacI; The lac repressor binds to the lac operator to inhibit transcription in E. coli. This inhibition can be relieved by adding lactose or isopropyl-β-D-thiogalactopyranoside (IPTG).
   4595..4672    -  promoter       lacI promoter: lacI
   4680..4959    -  CDS            TcR (fragment): tetracycline efflux protein; tet; confers resistance to tetracycline
   4981..4999    +  promoter       T7 promoter: promoter for bacteriophage T7 RNA polymerase
   5000..5024    +  protein_bind   lac operator: The lac repressor binds to the lac operator to inhibit transcription in E. coli. This inhibition can be relieved by adding lactose or isopropyl-β-D-thiogalactopyranoside (IPTG). lac repressor encoded by lacI
   5039..5061    +  RBS            RBS: efficient ribosome binding site from bacteriophage T7 gene 10 (Olins and Rangwala, 1989)
   5080..5097    +  CDS            6xHis: 6xHis affinity tag
   5107..5820    +  CDS            SiriusGFP: enhanced GFP (EGFP) derivative that exhibits robust folding and enhanced photostability (Zhong et al., 2019) mammalian codon-optimized
   5830..5846    +  CDS            TEV site (fragment): tobacco etch virus (TEV) protease recognition and cleavage site
   5857..6798    +  CDS            ATG3: ATG3_HUMAN - Also known as APG3, APG3L. Experimental evidence at protein level: Swiss-Prot protein existence level 1. E2 conjugating enzyme required for the cytoplasm to vacuole transport (Cvt), autophagy, and mitochondrial homeostasis. Responsible for the E2-like covalent binding of phosphatidylethanolamine to the C- terminal Gly of ATG8-like proteins (GABARAP, GABARAPL1, GABARAPL2 or MAP1LC3A). The ATG12-ATG5 conjugate plays a role of an E3 and promotes the transfer of ATG8-like proteins from ATG3 to phosphatidylethanolamine (PE). This step is required for the membrane association of ATG8-li
   6871..6888    +  CDS            9xHis (fragment): 9xHis affinity tag
   6898..6947    +  CDS            SET1 (fragment): solubility-enhancement tag derived from T7 phage gene 10B
   6955..7002    +  terminator     T7 terminator: transcription terminator for bacteriophage T7 RNA polymerase
>Addgene plasmid #197475 | 1GFP-His-GFP-TEV-cs-ATG3_T244A | addgene full sequence | sequence record 389119 | Addgene NGS Result
TGGCGAATGGG
[124 nt withheld, positions 12-135]
C
[91 nt withheld, positions 137-227]
A
[49 nt withheld, positions 229-277]
CCTTTGACGTTGGAGTCCACGTTCTTT
[37 nt withheld, positions 305-341]
ACCCTATCTCGGTCTATTCTTTTGATTTATAAGGGATTTTGCCGATTTCGGCCTATTGGTTAAAAAATGA
GCTGATTTAACAAAAATTTAACGCGAATTTTAACAAACTAGTAACGTTTACAATTTCAGGTGGCACTTTT
CGGGGAAATGTGCGCGGAACCCCTATTTGTTTATTTTTCTAAATACATTCAAATATGTATCCGCTCATGA
ATTAATTCTTAGAAAAACTCATCGAGCATCAAATGAAACTGCAATTTATTCATATCAGGATTATCAATAC
CATATTTTTGAAAAAGCCGTTTCTGTAATGAAGGAGAAAACTCACCGAGGCAGTTCCATAGGATGGCAAG
ATCCTGGTATCGGTCTGCGATTCCGACTCGTCCAACATCAATACAACCTATTAATTTCCCCTCGTCAAAA
ATAAGGTTATCAAGTGAGAAATCACCATGAGTGACGACTGAATCCGGTGAGAATGGCAAAAGTTTATGCA
TTTCTTTCCAGACTTGTTCAACAGGCCAGCCATTACGCTCGTCATCAAAATCACTCGCATCAACCAAACC
GTTATTCATTCGTGATTGCGCCTGAGCGAGACGAAATACGCGATCGCTGTTAAAAGGACAATTACAAACA
GGAATCGAATGCAACCGGCGCAGGAACACTGCCAGCGCATCAACAATGTTTTCACCTGAATCAGGATATT
CTTCTAATACCTGGAATGCTGTTTTCCCGGGGATCGCAGTGGTGAGTAACCATGCATCATCAGGAGTACG
GATAAAATGCTTGATGGTCGGAAGAGGCATAAATTCCGTCAGCCAGTTTAGTCTGACCATCTCATCTGTA
ACATCATTGGCAACGCTACCTTTGCCATGTTTCAGAAACAACTCTGGCGCATCGGGCTTCCCATACAATC
GATAGATTGTCGCACCTGATTGCCCGACATTATCGCGAGCCCATTTATACCCATATAAATCAGCATCCAT
GTTGGAATTTAATCGCGGCCTAGAGCAAGACGTTTCCCGTTGAATATGGCTCATAACACCCCTTGTATTA
CTGTTTATGTAAGCAGACAGTTTTATTGTTCATGACCAAAATCCCTTAACGTGAGTTTTCGTTCCACTGA
GCGTCAGACCCCGTAGAAAAGATCAAAGGATCTTCTTGAGATCCTTTTTTTCTGCGCGTAATCTGCTGCT
TGCAAACAAAAAAACCACCGCTACCAGCGGTGGTTTGTTTGCCGGATCAAGAGCTACCAACTCTTTTTCC
GAAGGTAACTGGCTTCAGCAGAGCGCAGATACCAAATACTGTCCTTCTAGTGTAGCCGTAGTTAGGCCAC
CACTTCAAGAACTCTGTAGCACCGCCTACATACCTCGCTCTGCTAATCCTGTTACCAGTGGCTGCTGCCA
GTGGCGATAAGTCGTGTCTTACCGGGTTGGACTCAAGACGATAGTTACCGGATAAGGCGCAGCGGTCGGG
CTGAACGGGGGGTTCGTGCACACAGCCCAGCTTGGAGCGAACGACCTACACCGAACTGAGATACCTACAG
CGTGAGCTATGAGAAAGCGCCACGCTTCCCGAAGGGAGAAAGGCGGACAGGTATCCGGTAAGCGGCAGGG
TCGGAACAGGAGAGCGCACGAGGGAGCTTCCAGGGGGAAACGCCTGGTATCTTTATAGTCCTGTCGGGTT
TCGCCACCTCTGACTTGAGCGTCGATTTTTGTGATGCTCGTCAGGGGGGCGGAGCCTATGGAAAAACGCC
AGCAACGCGGCCTTTTTACGGTTCCTGGCCTTTTGCTGGCCTTTTGCTCACATGTTCTTTCCTGCGTTAT
CCCCTGATTCTGTGGATAACCGTATTACCGCCTTTGAGTGAGCTGATACCGCTCGCCGCAGCCGAACGAC
CGAGCGCAGCGAGTCAGTGAGCGAGGAAGCGGAAGAGCGCCTGATGCGGTATTTTCTCCTTACGCATCTG
TGCGGTATTTCACACCGCAATGGTGCACTCTCAGTACAATCTGCTCTGATGCCGCATAGTTAAGCCAGTA
TACACTCCGCTATCGCTACGTGACTGGGTCATGGCTGCGCCCCGACACCCGCCAACACCCGCTGACGCGC
CCTGACGGGCTTGTCTGCTCCCGGCATCCGCTTACAGACAAGCTGTGACCGTCTCCGGGAGCTGCATGTG
TCAGAGGTTTTCACCGTCATCACCGAAACGCGCGAGGCAGCTGCGGTAAAGCTCATCAGCGTGGTCGTGA
AGCGATTCACAGATGTCTGCCTGTTCATCCGCGTCCAGCTCGTTGAGTTTCTCCAGAAGCGTTAATGTCT
GGCTTCTGATAAAGCGGGCCATGTTAAGGGCGGTTTTTTCCTGTTTGGTCACTGATGCCTCCGTGTAAGG
GGGATTTCTGTTCATGGGGGTAATGATACCGATGAAACGAGAGAGGATGCTCACGATACGGGTTACTGAT
GATGAACATGCCCGGTTACTGGAACGTTGTGAGGGTAAACAACTGGCGGTATGGATGCGGCGGGACCAGA
GAAAAATCACTCAGGGTCAATGCCAGCGCTTCGTTAATACAGATGTAGGTGTTCCACAGGGTAGCCAGCA
GCATCCTGCGATGCAGATCCGGAACATAATGGTGCAGGGCGCTGACTTCCGCGTTTCCAGACTTTACGAA
ACACGGAAACCGAAGACCATTCATGTTGTTGCTCAGGTCGCAGACGTTTTGCAGCAGCAGTCGCTTCACG
TTCGCTCGCGTATCGGTGATTCATTCTGCTAACCAGTAAGGCAACCCCGCCAGCCTAGCCGGGTCCTCAA
CGACAGGAGCACGATCATGCGCACCCGTGGGGCCGCCATGCCGGCGATAATGGCCTGCTTCTCGCCGAAA
CGTTTGGTGGCGGGACCAGTGACGAAGGCTTGAGCGAGGGCGTGCAAGATTCCGAATACCGCAAGCGACA
GGCCGATCATCGTCGCGCTCCAGCGAAAGCGGTCCTCGCCGAAAATGACCCAGAGCGCTGCCGGCACCTG
TCCTACGAGTTGCATGATAAAGAAGACAGTCATAAGTGCGGCGACGATAGTCATGCCCCGCGCCCACCGG
AAGGAGCTGACTGGGTTGAAGGCTCTCAAGGGCATCGGTCGAGATCCCGGTGCCTAATGAGTGAGCTAAC
TTACATTAATTGCGTTGCGCTCACTGCCCGCTTTCCAGTCGGGAAACCTGTCGTGCCAGCTGCATTAATG
AATCGGCCAACGCGCGGGGAGAGGCGGTTTGCGTATTGGGCGCCAGGGTGGTTTTTCTTTTCACCAGTGA
GACGGGCAACAGCTGATTGCCCTTCACCGCCTGGCCCTGAGAGAGTTGCAGCAAGCGGTCCACGCTGGTT
TGCCCCAGCAGGCGAAAATCCTGTTTGATGGTGGTTAACGGCGGGATATAACATGAGCTGTCTTCGGTAT
CGTCGTATCCCACTACCGAGATATCCGCACCAACGCGCAGCCCGGACTCGGTAATGGCGCGCATTGCGCC
CAGCGCCATCTGATCGTTGGCAACCAGCATCGCAGTGGGAACGATACCCTCATTCAGCATTTGCATGGTT
TGTTGAAAACCGGACATGGCACTCCAGTCGCCTTCCCGTTCCGCTATCGGCTGAATTTGATTGCGAGTGA
GATATTTATGCCAGCCAGCCAGACGCAGACGCGCCGAGACAGAACTTAATGGGCCCGCTAACAGCGCGAT
TTGCTGGTGACCCAATGCGACCAGATGCTCCACGCCCAGTCGCGTACCGTCTTCATGGGAGAAAATAATA
CTGTTGATGGGTGTCTGGTCAGAGACATCAAGAAATAACGCCGGAACATTAGTGCAGGCAGCTTCCACAG
CAATGGCATCCTGGTCATCCAGCGGATAGTTAATGATCAGCCCACTGACGCGTTGCGCGAGAAGATTGTG
CACCGCCGCTTTACAGGCTTCGACGCCGCTTCGTTCTACCATCGACACCACCACGCTGGCACCCAGTTGA
TCGGCGCGAGATTTAATCGCCGCGACAATTTGCGACGGCGCGTGCAGGGCCAGACTGGAGGTGGCAACGC
CAATCAGCAACGACTGTTTGCCCGCCAGTTGTTGTGCCACGCGGTTGGGAATGTAATTCAGCTCCGCCAT
CGCCGCTTCCACTTTTTCCCGCGTTTTCGCAGAAACGTGGCTGGCCTGGTTCACCACGCGGGAAACGGTC
TGATAAGAGACACCGGCATACTCTGCGACATCGTATAACGTTACTGGTTTCACATTCACCACCCTGAATT
GACTCTCTTCCGGGCGCTATCATGCCATACCGCGAAAGGTTTTGCGCCATTCGATGGTGTCCGGGATCTC
GACGCTCTCCCTTATGCGACTCCTGCATTAGGAAGCAGCCCAGTAGTAGGTTGAGGCCGTTGAGCACCGC
CGCCGCAAGGAATGGTGCATGCAAGGAGATGGCGCCCAACAGTCCCCCGGCCACGGGGCCTGCCACCATA
CCCACGCCGAAACAAGCGCTCATGAGCCCGAAGTGGCGAGCCCGATCTTCCCCATCGGTGATGTCGGCGA
TATAGGCGCCAGCAACCGCACCTGTGGCGCCGGTGATGCCGGCCACGATGCGTCCGGCGTAGAGGATCGA
GATCTCGATCCCGCGAAATTAATACGACTCACTATAGGGGAATTGTGAGCGGATAACAATTCCCCTCTAG
AAATAATTTTGTTTAACTTTAAGAAGGAGATATACCATGGGTTCTTCTCACCATCACCATCACCATGGTT
CTTCTGTGAGCAAGGGCGAGGAGCTGTTCACCGGGGTGGTGCCCATCCTGGTCGAGCTGGACGGCGACGT
AAACGGCCACAAGTTCAGCGTGCGCGGCGAGGGCGAGGGCGATGCCACCAACGGCAAGCTGACCCTGAAG
TTCATCTGCACCACCGGCAAGCTGCCCGTGCCCTGGCCCACCCTCGTGACCACCCTGACCTACGGCGTGC
AGTGCTTCAGCCGCTACCCCGACCACATGAAGCAGCACGACTTCTTCAAGTCCGCCATGCCCGAAGGCTA
CGTCCAGGAGCGCACCATCTCCTTCAAGGACGACGGCACCTACAAGACCCGCGCCGAGGTGAAGTTCGAG
GGCGACACCCTGGTGAACCGCATCGAGCTGAAGGGCATCGACTTCAAGGAGGACGGCAACATCCTGGGGC
ACAAGCTGGAGTACAACTTCAACAGCCACAACGTCTATATCACGGCCGACAAGCAGAAGAACGGCATCAA
GGCGAACTTCAAGATCCGCCACAACGTCGAGGACGGCAGCGTGCAGCTCGCCGACCACTACCAGCAGAAC
ACCCCCATCGGCGACGGCCCCGTGCTGCTGCCCGACAACCACTACCTGAGCACCCAGTCCAAGCTGAGCA
AAGACCCCAACGAGAAGCGCGATCACATGGTCCTGCTGGAGTTCGTGACCGCCGCCGGGATCACTCTCGG
CATGGACGAGCTGTACAAGGGGATCGAGGAAAACCTGTACTTCCAATCCAATGCAATGCAGAATGTGATT
AATACTGTGAAGGGAAAGGCACTGGAAGTGGCTGAGTACCTGACCCCGGTCCTCAAGGAATCAAAGTTTA
AGGAAACAGGTGTAATTACCCCAGAAGAGTTTGTGGCAGCTGGAGATCACCTAGTCCACCACTGTCCAAC
ATGGCAATGGGCTACAGGGGAAGAATTGAAAGTGAAGGCATACCTACCAACAGGCAAACAATTTTTGGTA
ACCAAAAATGTGCCGTGCTATAAGCGGTGCAAACAGATGGAATATTCAGATGAATTGGAAGCTATCATTG
AAGAAGATGATGGTGATGGCGGATGGGTAGATACATATCACAACACAGGTATTACAGGAATAACGGAAGC
CGTTAAAGAGATCACACTGGAAAATAAGGACAATATAAGGCTTCAAGATTGCTCAGCACTATGTGAAGAG
GAAGAAGATGAAGATGAAGGAGAAGCTGCAGATATGGAAGAATATGAAGAGAGTGGATTGTTGGAAACAG
ATGAGGCTACCCTAGATACAAGGAAAATAGTAGAAGCTTGTAAAGCCAAAACTGATGCTGGCGGTGAAGA
TGCTATTTTGCAAACCAGAACTTATGACCTTTACATCACTTATGATAAATATTACCAGACTCCACGATTA
TGGTTGTTTGGCTATGATGAGCAACGGCAGCCTTTAACAGTTGAGCACATGTATGAAGACATCAGTCAGG
ATCATGTGAAGAAAGCGGTGACCATTGAAAATCACCCTCATCTGCCACCACCTCCCATGTGTTCAGTTCA
CCCATGCAGGCATGCTGAGGTGATGAAGAAAATCATTGAGACTGTTGCAGAAGGAGGGGGAGAACTTGGA
GTTCATATGTATCTTCTTATTTTCTTGAAATTTGTACAAGCTGTCATTCCAACAATAGAATATGACTACA
CAAGACACTTCACAATGTAATAATAACATTGGAAGTGGATAACGGATCCGAATTCGAGCGCCGTCGACAA
GCTTGCGGCCGCACTCGAGCACCACCACCACCACCACTGAGATCCGGCTGCTAACAAAGCCCGAAAGGAA
GCTGAGTTGGCTGCTGCCACCGCTGAGCAATAACTAGCATAACCCCTTGGGGCCTCTAAACGGGTCTTGA
GGGGTTTTTTGCTGAAAGGAGGAACTATATCCGGAT
